>Addgene plasmid #46470 | pGEX PLCg1(N)-SH2 | depositor full sequence | sequence record 65661 | Full Sequence
ACGTTATCGACTGCACGGTGCACCAATGCTTCTGGCGTCAGGCAGCCATCGGAAGCTGTGGTATGGCTGT
GCAGGTCGTAAATCACTGCATAATTCGTGTCGCTCAAGGCGCACTCCCGTTCTGGATAATGTTTTTTGCG
CCGACATCATAACGGTTCTGGCAAATATTCTGAAATGAGCTGTTGACAATTAATCATCGGCTCGTATAAT
GTGTGGAATTGTGAGCGGATAACAATTTCACACAGGAAACAGTATTCATGTCCCCTATACTAGGTTATTG
GAAAATTAAGGGCCTTGTGCAACCCACTCGACTTCTTTTGGAATATCTTGAAGAAAAATATGAAGAGCAT
TTGTATGAGCGCGATGAAGGTGATAAATGGCGAAACAAAAAGTTTGAATTGGGTTTGGAGTTTCCCAATC
TTCCTTATTATATTGATGGTGATGTTAAATTAACACAGTCTATGGCCATCATACGTTATATAGCTGACAA
GCACAACATGTTGGGTGGTTGTCCAAAAGAGCGTGCAGAGATTTCAATGCTTGAAGGAGCGGTTTTGGAT
ATTAGATACGGTGTTTCGAGAATTGCATATAGTAAAGACTTTGAAACTCTCAAAGTTGATTTTCTTAGCA
AGCTACCTGAAATGCTGAAAATGTTCGAAGATCGTTTATGTCATAAAACATATTTAAATGGTGATCATGT
AACCCATCCTGACTTCATGTTGTATGACGCTCTTGATGTTGTTTTATACATGGACCCAATGTGCCTGGAT
GCGTTCCCAAAATTAGTTTGTTTTAAAAAACGTATTGAAGCTATCCCACAAATTGATAAGTACTTGAAAT
CCAGCAAGTATATAGCATGGCCTTTGCAGGGCTGGCAAGCCACGTTTGGTGGTGGCGACCATCCTCCAAA
ATCGGATCTGGAAGTTCTGTTCCAGGGGCCCCTGGGATCCGGGCGCGCCATGAGCAGCAGCACAGAGCTG
CACTCGAGTGAGAAGTGGTTCCACGGGAAGCTCGGGGCTGGACGTGACGGGCGGCACATTGCTGAGCGCC
TGCTCACTGAGTACTGCATAGAGACTGGGGCTCCTGATGGCTCCTTCCTAGTGCGAGAAAGTGAGACCTT
CGTGGGTGACTACACGCTGTCTTTCTGGCGGAATGGGAAAGTCCAGCACTGCCGCATCCACTCCCGGCAG
GATGCTGGGACTCCTAAGTTCTTCTTGACAGATAACCTTGTCTTTGACTCTCTCTATGACCTCATCACAC
ATTATCAGCAAGTACCCCTGCGCTGCAATGAGTTTGAGATGCGCCTTTCAGAGCCTGTTCCACAGACGAA
TGCCCATGAGTTAATTAACGAATTCTATGAGCGGCCGCATCGTGACTGACTGACGATCTGCCTCGCGCGT
TTCGGTGATGACGGTGAAAACCTCTGACACATGCAGCTCCCGGAGACGGTCACAGCTTGTCTGTAAGCGG
ATGCCGGGAGCAGACAAGCCCGTCAGGGCGCGTCAGCGGGTGTTGGCGGGTGTCGGGGCGCAGCCATGAC
CCAGTCACGTAGCGATAGCGGAGTGTATAATTCTTGAAGACGAAAGGGCCTCGTGATACGCCTATTTTTA
TAGGTTAATGTCATGATAATAATGGTTTCTTAGACGTCAGGTGGCACTTTTCGGGGAAATGTGCGCGGAA
CCCCTATTTGTTTATTTTTCTAAATACATTCAAATATGTATCCGCTCATGAGACAATAACCCTGATAAAT
GCTTCAATAATATTGAAAAAGGAAGAGTATGAGTATTCAACATTTCCGTGTCGCCCTTATTCCCTTTTTT
GCGGCATTTTGCCTTCCTGTTTTTGCTCACCCAGAAACGCTGGTGAAAGTAAAAGATGCTGAAGATCAGT
TGGGTGCACGAGTGGGTTACATCGAACTGGATCTCAACAGCGGTAAGATCCTTGAGAGTTTTCGCCCCGA
AGAACGTTTTCCAATGATGAGCACTTTTAAAGTTCTGCTATGTGGCGCGGTATTATCCCGTGTTGACGCC
GGGCAAGAGCAACTCGGTCGCCGCATACACTATTCTCAGAATGACTTGGTTGAGTACTCACCAGTCACAG
AAAAGCATCTTACGGATGGCATGACAGTAAGAGAATTATGCAGTGCTGCCATAACCATGAGTGATAACAC
TGCGGCCAACTTACTTCTGACAACGATCGGAGGACCGAAGGAGCTAACCGCTTTTTTGCACAACATGGGG
GATCATGTAACTCGCCTTGATCGTTGGGAACCGGAGCTGAATGAAGCCATACCAAACGACGAGCGTGACA
CCACGATGCCTGCAGCAATGGCAACAACGTTGCGCAAACTATTAACTGGCGAACTACTTACTCTAGCTTC
CCGGCAACAATTAATAGACTGGATGGAGGCGGATAAAGTTGCAGGACCACTTCTGCGCTCGGCCCTTCCG
GCTGGCTGGTTTATTGCTGATAAATCTGGAGCCGGTGAGCGTGGGTCTCGCGGTATCATTGCAGCACTGG
GGCCAGATGGTAAGCCCTCCCGTATCGTAGTTATCTACACGACGGGGAGTCAGGCAACTATGGATGAACG
AAATAGACAGATCGCTGAGATAGGTGCCTCACTGATTAAGCATTGGTAACTGTCAGACCAAGTTTACTCA
TATATACTTTAGATTGATTTAAAACTTCATTTTTAATTTAAAAGGATCTAGGTGAAGATCCTTTTTGATA
ATCTCATGACCAAAATCCCTTAACGTGAGTTTTCGTTCCACTGAGCGTCAGACCCCGTAGAAAAGATCAA
AGGATCTTCTTGAGATCCTTTTTTTCTGCGCGTAATCTGCTGCTTGCAAACAAAAAAACCACCGCTACCA
GCGGTGGTTTGTTTGCCGGATCAAGAGCTACCAACTCTTTTTCCGAAGGTAACTGGCTTCAGCAGAGCGC
AGATACCAAATACTGTCCTTCTAGTGTAGCCGTAGTTAGGCCACCACTTCAAGAACTCTGTAGCACCGCC
TACATACCTCGCTCTGCTAATCCTGTTACCAGTGGCTGCTGCCAGTGGCGATAAGTCGTGTCTTACCGGG
TTGGACTCAAGACGATAGTTACCGGATAAGGCGCAGCGGTCGGGCTGAACGGGGGGTTCGTGCACACAGC
CCAGCTTGGAGCGAACGACCTACACCGAACTGAGATACCTACAGCGTGAGCTATGAGAAAGCGCCACGCT
TCCCGAAGGGAGAAAGGCGGACAGGTATCCGGTAAGCGGCAGGGTCGGAACAGGAGAGCGCACGAGGGAG
CTTCCAGGGGGAAACGCCTGGTATCTTTATAGTCCTGTCGGGTTTCGCCACCTCTGACTTGAGCGTCGAT
TTTTGTGATGCTCGTCAGGGGGGCGGAGCCTATGGAAAAACGCCAGCAACGCGGCCTTTTTACGGTTCCT
GGCCTTTTGCTGGCCTTTTGCTCACATGTTCTTTCCTGCGTTATCCCCTGATTCTGTGGATAACCGTATT
ACCGCCTTTGAGTGAGCTGATACCGCTCGCCGCAGCCGAACGACCGAGCGCAGCGAGTCAGTGAGCGAGG
AAGCGGAAGAGCGCCTGATGCGGTATTTTCTCCTTACGCATCTGTGCGGTATTTCACACCGCATAAATTC
CGACACCATCGAATGGTGCAAAACCTTTCGCGGTATGGCATGATAGCGCCCGGAAGAGAGTCAATTCAGG
GTGGTGAATGTGAAACCAGTAACGTTATACGATGTCGCAGAGTATGCCGGTGTCTCTTATCAGACCGTTT
CCCGCGTGGTGAACCAGGCCAGCCACGTTTCTGCGAAAACGCGGGAAAAAGTGGAAGCGGCGATGGCGGA
GCTGAATTACATTCCCAACCGCGTGGCACAACAACTGGCGGGCAAACAGTCGTTGCTGATTGGCGTTGCC
ACCTCCAGTCTGGCCCTGCACGCGCCGTCGCAAATTGTCGCGGCGATTAAATCTCGCGCCGATCAACTGG
GTGCCAGCGTGGTGGTGTCGATGGTAGAACGAAGCGGCGTCGAAGCCTGTAAAGCGGCGGTGCACAATCT
TCTCGCGCAACGCGTCAGTGGGCTGATCATTAACTATCCGCTGGATGACCAGGATGCCATTGCTGTGGAA
GCTGCCTGCACTAATGTTCCGGCGTTATTTCTTGATGTCTCTGACCAGACACCCATCAACAGTATTATTT
TCTCCCATGAAGACGGTACGCGACTGGGCGTGGAGCATCTGGTCGCATTGGGTCACCAGCAAATCGCGCT
GTTAGCGGGCCCATTAAGTTCTGTCTCGGCGCGTCTGCGTCTGGCTGGCTGGCATAAATATCTCACTCGC
AATCAAATTCAGCCGATAGCGGAACGGGAAGGCGACTGGAGTGCCATGTCCGGTTTTCAACAAACCATGC
AAATGCTGAATGAGGGCATCGTTCCCACTGCGATGCTGGTTGCCAACGATCAGATGGCGCTGGGCGCAAT
GCGCGCCATTACCGAGTCCGGGCTGCGCGTTGGTGCGGATATCTCGGTAGTGGGATACGACGATACCGAA
GACAGCTCATGTTATATCCCGCCGTCAACCACCATCAAACAGGATTTTCGCCTGCTGGGGCAAACCAGCG
TGGACCGCTTGCTGCAACTCTCTCAGGGCCAGGCGGTGAAGGGCAATCAGCTGTTGCCCGTCTCACTGGT
GAAAAGAAAAACCACCCTGGCGCCCAATACGCAAACCGCCTCTCCCCGCGCGTTGGCCGATTCATTAATG
CAGCTGGCACGACAGGTTTCCCGACTGGAAAGCGGGCAGTGAGCGCAACGCAATTAATGTGAGTTAGCTC
ACTCATTAGGCACCCCAGGCTTTACACTTTATGCTTCCGGCTCGTATGTTGTGTGGAATTGTGAGCGGAT
AACAATTTCACACAGGAAACAGCTATGACCATGATTACGGATTCACTGGCCGTCGTTTTACAACGTCGTG
ACTGGGAAAACCCTGGCGTTACCCAACTTAATCGCCTTGCAGCACATCCCCCTTTCGCCAGCTGGCGTAA
TAGCGAAGAGGCCCGCACCGATCGCCCTTCCCAACAGTTGCGCAGCCTGAATGGCGAATGGCGCTTTGCC
TGGTTTCCGGCACCAGAAGCGGTGCCGGAAAGCTGGCTGGAGTGCGATCTTCCTGAGGCCGATACTGTCG
TCGTCCCCTCAAACTGGCAGATGCACGGTTACGATGCGCCCATCTACACCAACGTAACCTATCCCATTAC
GGTCAATCCGCCGTTTGTTCCCACGGAGAATCCGACGGGTTGTTACTCGCTCACATTTAATGTTGATGAA
AGCTGGCTACAGGAAGGCCAGACGCGAATTATTTTTGATGGCGTTGGAATT
Features (pLannotate 1.2.2; 17 found; start..end, strand, type, name):
      6..107     -  CDS            yciV (fragment): RNAAM_ECOLI - Also known as trpH From Escherichia coli (strain K12).
    183..211     +  promoter       tac promoter: strong E. coli promoter; hybrid between the trp and lac UV5 promoters
    219..235     +  protein_bind   lac operator: The lac repressor binds to the lac operator to inhibit transcription in E. coli. This inhibition can be relieved by adding lactose or isopropyl-β-D-thiogalactopyranoside (IPTG). lac repressor encoded by lacI
    258..911     +  CDS            GST26_SCHJA: Experimental evidence at protein level: Swiss-Prot protein existence level 1. GST isoenzymes appear to play a central role in the parasite detoxification system. Other functions are also suspected including a role in increasing the solubility of haematin in the parasite gut. From Schistosoma japonicum (Blood fluke).
    954..1340    +  CDS            PLCG1 (fragment): PLCG1_HUMAN - Also known as PLC1. Experimental evidence at protein level: Swiss-Prot protein existence level 1. Mediates the production of the second messenger molecules diacylglycerol (DAG) and inositol 1,4,5-trisphosphate (IP3). Plays an important role in the regulation of intracellular signaling cascades. Becomes activated in response to ligand-mediated activation of receptor-type tyrosine kinases, such as PDGFRA, PDGFRB, EGFR, FGFR1, FGFR2, FGFR3 and FGFR4 (By similarity). Plays a role in actin reorganization and cell migration (PubMed:17229814). From Homo sapiens (Human).
   1388..1427    +  CDS            rop (fragment): Rop protein, which maintains plasmids at low copy number; rop
   1529..1569    +  misc_feature   bom (fragment): basis of mobility region from pBR322
   1674..1778    +  promoter       AmpR promoter: bla
   1779..2639    +  CDS            AmpR: β-lactamase; bla; confers resistance to ampicillin, carbenicillin, and related antibiotics
   2810..3398    +  rep_origin     ori: high-copy-number ColE1/pMB1/pBR322/pUC origin of replication
   3584..3635    -  misc_feature   bom (fragment): basis of mobility region from pBR322
   3642..3719    +  promoter       lacIq promoter: lacI (mutant); In the lacIq allele, a single base change in the promoter boosts expression of the lacI gene about 10-fold.
   3720..4802    +  CDS            lacI: lac repressor; lacI; The lac repressor binds to the lac operator to inhibit transcription in E. coli. This inhibition can be relieved by adding lactose or isopropyl-β-D-thiogalactopyranoside (IPTG).
   4815..4836    +  protein_bind   CAP binding site: CAP binding activates transcription in the presence of cAMP. E. coli catabolite activator protein
   4851..4881    +  promoter       lac promoter: promoter for the E. coli lac operon
   4889..4905    +  protein_bind   lac operator: The lac repressor binds to the lac operator to inhibit transcription in E. coli. This inhibition can be relieved by adding lactose or isopropyl-β-D-thiogalactopyranoside (IPTG). lac repressor encoded by lacI
   4925..5098    +  CDS            lacZα: LacZα fragment of β-galactosidase; lacZ fragment
