[The description below was written by a language model from this plasmid's Addgene catalogue record and pLannotate feature annotations shown in this document.]
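Description:
pGEX PLCg1(N)-SH2 is a bacterial expression plasmid built on the pGEX6P1 backbone for producing the N-terminal SH2 domain of phospholipase C gamma 1 as a glutathione S-transferase fusion in E. coli. The catalogue lists the insert as a 411 bp mouse fragment covering amino acids 539-664 of PLCγ1, cloned between BamHI and EcoRI sites that both remain intact. The automated annotation labels the corresponding region as a fragment matching human PLCG1. This probably reflects close sequence conservation and the reference database used, not a different origin, but the record does not settle the point. The full depositor sequence is 5,371 nt, consistent with the stated backbone and insert sizes.

Expression is driven by the tac promoter, a strong trp/lac hybrid, followed by a lac operator. The plasmid also carries lacI under the lacIq promoter, so transcription stays repressed until IPTG is added, regardless of host strain. The reading frame begins with Schistosoma japonicum GST. Next comes a PreScission protease recognition site from the backbone, which allows the tag to be cleaved off after glutathione affinity purification, and then the SH2 domain. The depositor gives a fusion protein mass of about 39.7 kDa. Propagation relies on a ColE1/pBR322-type origin and selection on the β-lactamase gene conferring ampicillin resistance. The catalogue describes the plasmid as low copy. Residual backbone elements include bom and rop fragments and a lac promoter/lacZα segment downstream of lacI.

The associated publication concerns high-throughput phosphotyrosine profiling with SH2 domains, so the purified GST-SH2 protein is presumably intended as a probe for binding tyrosine-phosphorylated proteins in such assays.
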