Addgene plasmid #46470: pGEX PLCg1(N)-SH2
Depositing lab: Bruce Mayer. Depositing organization: University of Connecticut Health Center. Publication: High-throughput phosphotyrosine profiling using SH2 domains. Machida K, Thompson CM, Dierck K, Jablonowski K, Karkkainen S, Liu B, Zhang H, Nash PD, Newman DK, Nollau P, Pawson T, Renkema GH, Saksela K, Schiller MR, Shin DG, Mayer BJ. Mol Cell. 2007 Jun 22;26(6):899-915. 10.1016/j.molcel.2007.05.031 PubMed 17588523.
Backbone
  Vector backbone: pGEX6P1
  Backbone manufacturer: GE Healthcare Biosciences
  Backbone size w/o insert (bp): 4900
  Vector type: Bacterial Expression
Growth in bacteria
  Bacterial resistance: Ampicillin, 100 μg/mL
  Growth temperature: 37°C
  Growth strain: DH5alpha
  Copy number: Low Copy
Gene/Insert
  Gene/Insert name: PLCg1(N) (alt names: PLCG1; PLC1; PLC-II; PLC148; PLCgamma1; PLCG1)
  Species: M. musculus (mouse)
  Insert size (bp): 411
  Mutation: contains amino acids 539-664
  Promoter: Tac
  Tag / fusion protein: GST (N terminal on backbone); PreScission (N terminal on backbone)
  Cloning method: Restriction Enzyme; 5′ cloning site BamHI (not destroyed); 3′ cloning site EcoRI (not destroyed)
  Sequencing primers: 5′ pGEX-5; 3′ pGEX-3
Terms and licenses: Academic/Nonprofit Terms; Industry Terms: Not Available to Industry
Depositor comments: The molecular weight of the GST fusion protein is approximately 39.7 kDa
How to cite: pGEX PLCg1(N)-SH2 was a gift from Bruce Mayer (Addgene plasmid # 46470 ; http://n2t.net/addgene:46470 ; RRID:Addgene_46470)
