>Addgene plasmid #46470 | pGEX PLCg1(N)-SH2 | depositor partial sequence | sequence record 65662 | Insert sequence
GGATCCGGGCGCGCCATGAGCAGCAGCACAGAGCTGCACTCGAGTGAGAAGTGGTTCCACGGGAAGCTCG
GGGCTGGACGTGACGGGCGGCACATTGCTGAGCGCCTGCTCACTGAGTACTGCATAGAGACTGGGGCTCC
TGATGGCTCCTTCCTAGTGCGAGAAAGTGAGACCTTCGTGGGTGACTACACGCTGTCTTTCTGGCGGAAT
GGGAAAGTCCAGCACTGCCGCATCCACTCCCGGCAGGATGCTGGGACTCCTAAGTTCTTCTTGACAGATA
ACCTTGTCTTTGACTCTCTCTATGACCTCATCACACATTATCAGCAAGTACCCCTGCGCTGCAATGAGTT
TGAGATGCGCCTTTCAGAGCCTGTTCCACAGACGAATGCCCATGAGTTAATTAACGAATTC
