>Addgene plasmid #46470 | pGEX PLCg1(N)-SH2 | addgene partial sequence | sequence record 67979 | pGEX5
AGTTCTGTTCCAGGGGCCCCTGGGATCCGGGCGCGCCATGAGCAGCAGCACAGAGCTGCACTCGAGTGAG
AAGTGGTTCCACGGGAAGCTCGGGGCTGGACGTGACGGGCGGCACATTGCTGAGCGCCTGCTCACTGAGT
ACTGCATAGAGACTGGGGCTCCTGATGGCTCCTTCCTAGTGCGAGAAAGTGAGACCTTCGTGGGTGACTA
CACGCTGTCTTTCTGGCGGAATGGGAAAGTCCAGCACTGCCGCATCCACTCCCGGCAGGATGCTGGGACT
CCTAAGTTCTTCTTGACAGATAACCTTGTCTTTGACTCTCTCTATGACCTCATCACACATTATCAGCAAG
TACCCCTGCGCTGCAATGAGTTTGAGATGCGCCTTTCAGAGCCTGTTCCACAGACGAATGCCCATGAGTT
AATTAACGAATTCTATGAGCGGCCGCATCGTGACTGACTGACGATCTGCCTCGCGCGTTTCGGTGATGAC
GGTGAAAACCTCTGACACATGCAGCTCCCGGAGACGGTCACAGCTTGTCTGTAAGCGGATGCCGGGAGCA
GACAAGCCCGTCAGGGCGCGTCAGCGGGTGTTGGCGGGTGTCGGGGCGCAGCCATGACCCAGTCACGTAG
CGATAGCGGAGTGTATAATTCTTGAAGACGAAAGGGCCTCGTGATACGCCTATTTTTATAGGTTAATGTC
ATGATAATAATGGTTTCTTAGACGTCAGGTGGCACTTTTCGGGGAAATGTGCGCGGAACCCCTATTTGTT
TATTTTTCTAAATACATTCAAATATGTATCCGCTCATGAGACAATAACCCTGATAAATGCTTCAATAATA
TTGAAAAA
